>Addgene plasmid #124414 | pTU-C-005 | addgene full sequence | sequence record 244249 | Addgene NGS Result
TGTATTTAGAAAAATAAACAAATAGGGGTTCCGCGCACATTTCCCCGAAAAGTGCCACCTGAATTCAGAA
GTATTGGTAATCGTTGAAAACTCAGTCGACGCACTTACTGAAGACGTCCTATTACACTCGTCGTTGGAAA
CTGAAGATCAGCCTGCGGTCCGGGTTCACTGCCGTATAGGCAGTAATTTTGTTTAACTTTAAGAAGGAGA
TATACATATGAATCAGTCATTCATCTCGGACATCTTATATGCCGACATCGAATCGAAGGCTAAGGAACTT
ACAGTCAATTCCAACAATACTGTCCAGCCGGTCGCGCTTATGCGCTTAGGAGTTTTCGTTCCCAAACCTT
CCAAGAGCAAAGGAGAAAGTAAGGAAATTGACGCCACCAAAGCCTTCTCTCAACTGGAGATTGCTAAAGC
AGAGGGCATGGTTAGTAAAGGAGAAGAAAATAACATGGCACTGATTAAGGAGAACATGCACATGAAGCTG
TACATGGAGGGCACCGTGAACAACCACCACTTCAAGTGCACATCCGAGGGCGAAGGCAAGCCCTACGAGG
GCACCCAGACCATGAGAATCAAGGCCGTCGAGGGCGGCCCTCTCCCCTTCGCCTTCGACATCCTGGCTAC
CAGCTTCATGTACGGCAGCAAAACCTTCATCAACCACACCCAGGGCATCCCCGACTTCTTTAAGCAGTCC
TTCCCTGAGGGCTTCACATGGGAGAGAGTCACCACATACGAAGACGGGGGCGTGCTGACCGCTACCCAGG
ACACCAGCCTCCAGGACGGCTGCCTCATCTACAACGTCAAGATCAGAGGGGTGAACTTCCCATCCAACGG
CCCTGTGATGCAGAAGAAAACACTCGGCTGGGAGGCCTCCACCGAGACCCTGTACCCCGCTGACGGCGGC
CTGGAAGGCAGAGCCGACATGGCCCTGAAGCTCGTGGGCGGGGGCCACCTGATCTGCAACTTGAAGACCA
CATACAGATCCAAGAAACCCGCTAAGAACCTCAAGATGCCCGGCGTCTACTATGTGGACAGAAGACTGGA
AAGAATCAAGGAGGCCGACAAAGAGACCTACGTCGAGCAGCACGAGGTGGCTGTGGCCAGATACTGCGAC
CTCCCTAGCAAACTGGGGCACAGAGTCTAATAATCGCTGGGACGCCCGGCGGCCGCGGAAACACAGAAAA
AAGCCCGCACCTGACAGTGCGGGCTTTTTTTTTCGACCAAAGGTAGCGAACGACGAGTCACTGTTGAGGA
TAAATACTTTCTCTACTAGGCGCCTGTTACACAGGTCCTCAGCGGCGCGCCTGCTGCCACCGCTGAGCAA
TAACTAGCATAACCCCTTGGGGCCTCTAAACGGGTCTTGAGGGGTTTTTTGCCAGGCATCAAATAAAACG
AAAGGCTCAGTCGGAAGACTGGGCCTTTCGTTTTATCTGTTGTTTGTCGGTGAACGCTCTCCTGAGTAGG
ACAAATCCGCCGGGAGCGGATTTGAACGTTGTGAAGCAACGGCCCGGAGGGTGGCGGGCAGGACGCCCGC
CATAAACTGCCAGGCATCAAACTAAGCAGAAGGCCATCCTGACGGATGGCCTTTTTGCGTTTCAGATCTC
GGGCAGCGTTGGGTCCTGGCCACGGGTGCGCATGATCGTGCTCCTGTCGTTGAGGACCCGGCTAGGCTGG
CGGGGTTGCCTTACTGGTTAGCAGAATGAATCACCGATACGCGAGCGAACGTGAAGCGACTGCTGCTGCA
AAACGTCTGCGACCTGAGCAACAACATGAATGGTCTTCGGTTTCCGTGTTTCGTAAAGTCTGGAAACGCG
GAAGTCAGCGCCCTGCACCATTATGTTCCGGATCTGCATCGCAGGATGCTGCTGGCTACCCTGTGGAACA
CCTACATCTGTATTAACGAAGCGCTGGCATTGACCCTGAGTGATTTTTCTCTGGTCCCGCCGCATCCATA
CCGCCAGTTGTTTACCCTCACAACGTTCCAGTAACCGGGCATGTTCATCATCAGTAACCCGTATCGTGAG
CATCCTCTCTCGTTTCATCGGTATCATTACCCCCATGAACAGAAATCCCCCTTACACGGAGGCATCAGTG
ACCAAACAGGAAAAAACCGCCCTTAACATGGCCCGCTTTATCAGAAGCCAGACATTAACGCTTCTGGAGA
AACTCAACGAGCTGGACGCGGATGAACAGGCAGACATCTGTGAATCGCTTCACGACCACGCTGATGAGCT
TTACCGCAGCTGCCTCGCGCGTTTCGGTGATGACGGTGAAAACCTCTGACACATGCAGCTCCCGGAGACG
GTCACAGCTTGTCTGTAAGCGGATGCCGGGAGCAGACAAGCCCGTCAGGGCGCGTCAGCGGGTGTTGGCG
GGTGTCGGGGCGCAGCCATGACCCAGTCACGTAGCGATAGCGGAGTGTATACTGGCTTAACTATGCGGCA
TCAGAGCAGATTGTACTGAGAGTGCACCATTGCGGTGTGAAATACCGCACAGATGCGTAAGGAGAAAATA
CCGCATCAGGCGCTCTTCCGCTTCCTCGCTCACTGACTCGCTGCGCTCGGTCGTTCGGCTGCGGCGAGCG
GTATCAGCTCACTCAAAGGCGGTAATACGGTTATCCACAGAATCAGGGGATAACGCAGGAAAGAACATGT
GAGCAAAAGGCCAGCAAAAGGCCAGGAACCGTAAAAAGGCCGCGTTGCTGGCGTTTTTCCATAGGCTCCG
CCCCCCTGACGAGCATCACAAAAATCGACGCTCAAGTCAGAGGTGGCGAAACCCGACAGGACTATAAAGA
TACCAGGCGTTTCCCCCTGGAAGCTCCCTCGTGCGCTCTCCTGTTCCGACCCTGCCGCTTACCGGATACC
TGTCCGCCTTTCTCCCTTCGGGAAGCGTGGCGCTTTCTCATAGCTCACGCTGTAGGTATCTCAGTTCGGT
GTAGGTCGTTCGCTCCAAGCTGGGCTGTGTGCACGAACCCCCCGTTCAGCCCGACCGCTGCGCCTTATCC
GGTAACTATCGTCTTGAGTCCAACCCGGTAAGACACGACTTATCGCCACTGGCAGCAGCCACTGGTAACA
GGATTAGCAGAGCGAGGTATGTAGGCGGTGCTACAGAGTTCTTGAAGTGGTGGCCTAACTACGGCTACAC
TAGAAGGACAGTATTTGGTATCTGCGCTCTGCTGAAGCCAGTTACCTTCGGAAAAAGAGTTGGTAGCTCT
TGATCCGGCAAACAAACCACCGCTGGTAGCGGTGGTTTTTTTGTTTGCAAGCAGCAGATTACGCGCAGAA
AAAAAGGATCTCAAGAAGATCCTTTGATCTTTTCTACGGGGTCTGACGCTCAGTGGAACGAAAACTCACG
TTAAGGGATTTTGGTCATGAGATTATCAAAAAGGATCTTCACCTAGATCCTTTTAAATTAAAAATGAAGT
TTTAAATCAATCTAAAGTATATATGAGTAAACTTGGTCTGACAGTTACCAATGCTTAATCAGTGAGGCAC
CTATCTCAGCGATCTGTCTATTTCGTTCATCCATAGTTGCCTGACTCCCCGTCGTGTAGATAACTACGAT
ACGGGAGGGCTTACCATCTGGCCCCAGTGCTGCAATGATACCGCGAGACCCACGCTCACCGGCTCCAGAT
TTATCAGCAATAAACCAGCCAGCCGGAAGGGCCGAGCGCAGAAGTGGTCCTGCAACTTTATCCGCCTCCA
TCCAGTCTATTAATTGTTGCCGGGAAGCTAGAGTAAGTAGTTCGCCAGTTAATAGTTTGCGCAACGTTGT
TGCCATTGCTGCAGGCATCGTGGTGTCACGCTCGTCGTTTGGTATGGCTTCATTCAGCTCCGGTTCCCAA
CGATCAAGGCGAGTTACATGATCCCCCATGTTGTGCAAAAAAGCGGTTAGCTCCTTCGGTCCTCCGATCG
TTGTCAGAAGTAAGTTGGCCGCAGTGTTATCACTCATGGTTATGGCAGCACTGCATAATTCTCTTACTGT
CATGCCATCCGTAAGATGCTTTTCTGTGACTGGTGAGTACTCAACCAAGTCATTCTGAGAATAGTGTATG
CGGCGACCGAGTTGCTCTTGCCCGGCGTCAACACGGGATAATACCGCGCCACATAGCAGAACTTTAAAAG
TGCTCATCATTGGAAAACGTTCTTCGGGGCGAAAACTCTCAAGGATCTTACCGCTGTTGAGATCCAGTTC
GATGTAACCCACTCGTGCACCCAACTGATCTTCAGCATCTTTTACTTTCACCAGCGTTTCTGGGTGAGCA
AAAACAGGAAGGCAAAATGCCGCAAAAAAGGGAATAAGGGCGACACGGAAATGTTGAATACTCATACTCT
TCCTTTTTCAATATTATTGAAGCATTTATCAGGGTTATTGTCTCATGAGCGGATACATATTTGAA
Features (pLannotate 1.2.2; 12 found; start..end, strand, type, name):
    188..210     +  RBS            RBS: efficient ribosome binding site from bacteriophage T7 gene 10 (Olins and Rangwala, 1989)
    218..427     +  CDS            repA (fragment): REP5_ECOLX - Experimental evidence at protein level: Swiss-Prot protein existence level 1. RepA is essential for origin function, autoregulates its own synthesis from the promoter, and, when overproduced, blocks origin function. From Escherichia coli.
    428..1144    +  CDS            mNeptune: mNeptune is a basic (constitutively fluorescent) far red fluorescent protein published in 2009, derived from Entacmaea quadricolor. It is reported to be a rapidly-maturing monomer with moderate acid sensitivity.
   1334..1381    +  terminator     T7 terminator: transcription terminator for bacteriophage T7 RNA polymerase
   1393..1436    -  terminator     rrnB T1 terminator: Escherichia coli rrnB; transcription terminator T1 from the E. coli rrnB gene
   1568..1595    +  terminator     rrnB T2 terminator: transcription terminator T2 from the E. coli rrnB gene
   1701..2081    -  CDS            YPB1_ECOLX: Protein predicted: Swiss-Prot protein existence level 4. From Escherichia coli.
   2098..2289    +  CDS            rop: Rop protein, which maintains plasmids at low copy number; rop
   2391..2530    +  misc_feature   bom: basis of mobility region from pBR322
   2716..3304    -  rep_origin     ori: high-copy-number ColE1/pMB1/pBR322/pUC origin of replication
   3475..4335    -  CDS            AmpR: β-lactamase; bla; confers resistance to ampicillin, carbenicillin, and related antibiotics
   4336..35      -  promoter       AmpR promoter (across the origin): bla
