[The description below was written by a language model from this plasmid's Addgene catalogue record and pLannotate feature annotations shown in this document.]
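Description:
pTU-C-005 is a 4,405-nt bacterial plasmid built on a pET-type backbone. It serves as a "slot C" part plasmid in a modular, combinatorial framework for assembling synthetic gene circuits, and the record labels it a step 1 construct in that workflow. It is propagated in E. coli through a ColE1/pMB1-family origin and selected with ampicillin via a β-lactamase gene driven by its own bla promoter. The backbone also retains the pBR322-derived bom (basis of mobility) region and a rop gene. Rop normally lowers plasmid copy number, although the catalogue entry lists the plasmid as high copy.

The payload is a reporter unit described by the depositor as RepA70-mKate2 plus terminator. In the annotated sequence, an efficient ribosome binding site from bacteriophage T7 gene 10 sits just upstream of a 210-nt fragment of the E. coli plasmid replication protein RepA, about 70 codons and consistent with the "RepA70" name. This fragment runs directly into a far-red fluorescent protein coding sequence. The automated annotation calls that sequence mNeptune, a close relative of mKate2 also derived from Entacmaea quadricolor, so the depositor's mKate2 designation should be taken as the intended identity. The record does not say why the RepA fragment is fused to the reporter. Downstream, a T7 terminator and the rrnB T1 and T2 terminators insulate the unit from neighbouring transcription.

No promoter is annotated upstream of the RBS, and the record does not state one. This may reflect the modular design, in which regulatory parts are supplied during assembly, but the record does not confirm that. The construct is intended as a fluorescent output module to be combined with other slots into multi-gene circuits.
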