Addgene plasmid #124414: pTU-C-005
Purpose: Slot C, contains RepA70-mKate2 (step 1)
Depositing lab: Yolanda Schaerli. Depositing organization: Universite de Lausanne (UNIL). Publication: A Framework for the Modular and Combinatorial Assembly of Synthetic Gene Circuits. Santos-Moreno J, Schaerli Y. ACS Synth Biol. 2019 Jul 19;8(7):1691-1697. doi: 10.1021/acssynbio.9b00174. Epub 2019 Jun 24. PubMed 31185158.
Backbone
  Vector backbone: pET
  Vector type: Bacterial Expression
Growth in bacteria
  Bacterial resistance: Ampicillin, 100 μg/mL
  Growth temperature: 37°C
  Growth strain: DH5alpha
  Copy number: High Copy
Gene/Insert
  Gene/Insert name: slot C with RepA70-mKate2 reporter + terminator
Terms and licenses: Academic/Nonprofit Terms; Industry Terms: Not Available to Industry
Depositor comments: GenBank file with original annotations can be downloaded from the "Resource Information" section. Please visit https://www.biorxiv.org/content/10.1101/611574v1 for bioRxiv preprint.
How to cite: pTU-C-005 was a gift from Yolanda Schaerli (Addgene plasmid # 124414 ; http://n2t.net/addgene:124414 ; RRID:Addgene_124414)
